>Addgene plasmid #124428 | PCDNA3-FlipGFP(Casp3 cleavage seq) T2A mCherry | addgene full sequence | sequence record 322471 | Addgene NGS Result
GACATTGATTATTGACTAGTTATTAATAGTAATCAATTACGGGGTCATTAGTTCATAGCCCATATATGGA
GTTCCGCGTTACATAACTTACGGTAAATGGCCCGCCTGGCTGACCGCCCAACGACCCCCGCCCATTGACG
TCAATAATGACGTATGTTCCCATAGTAACGCCAATAGGGACTTTCCATTGACGTCAATGGGTGGAGTATT
TACGGTAAACTGCCCACTTGGCAGTACATCAAGTGTATCATATGCCAAGTACGCCCCCTATTGACGTCAA
TGACGGTAAATGGCCCGCCTGGCATTATGCCCAGTACATGACCTTATGGGACTTTCCTACTTGGCAGTAC
ATCTACGTATTAGTCATCGCTATTACCATGGTGATGCGGTTTTGGCAGTACATCAATGGGCGTGGATAGC
GGTTTGACTCACGGGGATTTCCAAGTCTCCACCCCATTGACGTCAATGGGAGTTTGTTTTGGCACCAAAA
TCAACGGGACTTTCCAAAATGTCGTAACAACTCCGCCCCATTGACGCAAATGGGCGGTAGGCGTGTACGG
TGGGAGGTCTATATAAGCAGAGCTCTCTGGCTAACTAGAGAACCCACTGCTTACTGGCTTATCGAAATTA
ATACGACTCACTATAGGGAGACCCAAGCTGGCTAGCGCCACCATGGACCTGCCTGACGACCACTACCTGT
CCACCCAGACCATCCTGTCCAAGGACCTGAACTCCGGACTCAGATCTGGCAGCGGTCTCGAGATGGAAGT
TAGCGCTCTGGAAAAAGAAGTGTCTGCACTCGAGAAAGAAGTAAGTGCCCTTGAGAAGGAGGTGTCCGCA
CTCGAGAAGGAGGTCAGCGCCCTGGAAAAGGAAAAGCGAGACCATATGGTTTTGCTTGAGTATGTTACAG
CGGCTGGCATTACCGATGCATCAGGTGATGAAGTTGATGGTGGCGGTGGCAAGGTGTCCGCCCTGAAGGA
AAAAGTAAGCGCACTGAAAGAAAAGGTGAGCGCGCTGAAGGAGAAAGTGAGCGCCCTGAAAGAGAAAGTC
TCTGCCCTTAAGGAGGATATCGAGGGCAGAGGAAGTCTGCTAACATGCGGTGACGTCGAGGAGAATCCTG
GCCCAAAGCTTGCCACCATGCGCAAAGGCGAAGAACTGTTTACCGGCATTGTGCCGATTCTGGTGGAACT
GGATGGCGATGTGAACGGCCATAAATTTTTTGTGCGCGGCGAAGGCGAAGGCGATGCGACCATTGGCAAA
CTGAGCCTGAAATTTATTTGCACCACCGGCAAACTGCCGGTGCCGTGGCCGACCCTGGTGACCACCCTGA
CCTATGGCGTGCAGTGCTTTAGCCGCTATCCGGATCATATGAAACGCCATGATTTTTTTAAAAGCGCGAT
GCCGGAAGGCTATGTGCAGGAACGCACCATTTATTTTAAAGATGATGGCACCTATAAAACCCGCGCGGAA
GTGAAATTTGAAGGCGATACCCTGGTGAACCGCATTGAACTGAAAGGCATTGATTTTAAAGAAGATGGCA
ACATTCTGGGCCATAAACTGGAATATAACTTTAACAGCCATAAAGTGTATATTACCGCGGATAAACAGAA
CAACGGCATTAAAGCGAACTTTACCATTCGCCATAACGTGGAAGATGGCAGCGTGCAGCTGGCGGATCAT
TATCAGCAGAACACCCCGATTGGCGATGGCCCGGTTCTTCTTCCTGGCGGCCGCTCTAGAGAGGGCAGAG
GAAGTCTGCTAACATGCGGTGACGTCGAGGAGAATCCTGGCCCAGAATTGATGGTGAGCAAGGGCGAGGA
GGATAACATGGCCATCATCAAGGAGTTCATGCGCTTCAAGGTGCACATGGAGGGCTCCGTGAACGGCCAC
GAGTTCGAGATCGAGGGCGAGGGCGAGGGCCGCCCCTACGAGGGCACCCAGACCGCCAAGCTGAAGGTGA
CCAAGGGTGGCCCCCTGCCCTTCGCCTGGGACATCCTGTCCCCTCAGTTCATGTACGGCTCCAAGGCCTA
CGTGAAGCACCCCGCCGACATCCCCGACTACTTGAAGCTGTCCTTCCCCGAGGGCTTCAAGTGGGAGCGC
GTGATGAACTTCGAGGACGGCGGCGTGGTGACCGTGACCCAGGACTCCTCCCTGCAGGACGGCGAGTTCA
TCTACAAGGTGAAGCTGCGCGGCACCAACTTCCCCTCCGACGGCCCCGTAATGCAGAAGAAGACCATGGG
CTGGGAGGCCTCCTCCGAGCGGATGTACCCCGAGGACGGCGCCCTGAAGGGCGAGATCAAGCAGAGGCTG
AAGCTGAAGGACGGCGGCCACTACGACGCTGAGGTCAAGACCACCTACAAGGCCAAGAAGCCCGTGCAGC
TGCCCGGCGCCTACAACGTCAACATCAAGTTGGACATCACCTCCCACAACGAGGACTACACCATCGTGGA
ACAGTACGAACGCGCCGAGGGCCGCCACTCCACCGGCGGCATGGACGAGCTGTACAAGTAATCTAGAGGG
CCCGTTTAAACCCGCTGATCAGCCTCGACTGTGCCTTCTAGTTGCCAGCCATCTGTTGTTTGCCCCTCCC
CCGTGCCTTCCTTGACCCTGGAAGGTGCCACTCCCACTGTCCTTTCCTAATAAAATGAGGAAATTGCATC
GCATTGTCTGAGTAGGTGTCATTCTATTCTGGGGGGTGGGGTGGGGCAGGACAGCAAGGGGGAGGATTGG
GAAGACAATAGCAGGCATGCTGGGGATGCGGTGGGCTCTATGGCTTCTGAGGCGGAAAGAACCAGCTGGG
GCTCTAGGGGGTATCCCC
[124 nt withheld, positions 2819-2942]
C
[91 nt withheld, positions 2944-3034]
A
[49 nt withheld, positions 3036-3084]
CCTTTGACGTTGGAGTCCACGTTCTTT
[37 nt withheld, positions 3112-3148]
ACCCTATCTCGGTCTATTCTTTTGATTTATAAGGGATTTTGCCGATTTCGGCCTATTGGTTAAAAAATGA
GCTGATTTAACAAAAATTTAACGCGAATTAATTCTGTGGAATGTGTGTCAGTTAGGGTGTGGAAAGTCCC
CAGGCTCCCCAGCAGGCAGAAGTATGCAAAGCATGCATCTCAATTAGTCAGCAACCAGGTGTGGAAAGTC
CCCAGGCTCCCCAGCAGGCAGAAGTATGCAAAGCATGCATCTCAATTAGTCAGCAACCATAGTCCCGCCC
CTAACTCCGCCCATCCCGCCCCTAACTCCGCCCAGTTCCGCCCATTCTCCGCCCCATGGCTGACTAATTT
TTTTTATTTATGCAGAGGCCGAGGCCGCCTCTGCCTCTGAGCTATTCCAGAAGTAGTGAGGAGGCTTTTT
TGGAGGCCTAGGCTTTTGCAAAAAGCTCCCGGGAGCTTGTATATCCATTTTCGGATCTGATCAAGAGACA
GGATGAGGATCGTTTCGCATGATTGAACAAGATGGATTGCACGCAGGTTCTCCGGCCGCTTGGGTGGAGA
GGCTATTCGGCTATGACTGGGCACAACAGACAATCGGCTGCTCTGATGCCGCCGTGTTCCGGCTGTCAGC
GCAGGGGCGCCCGGTTCTTTTTGTCAAGACCGACCTGTCCGGTGCCCTGAATGAACTGCAGGACGAGGCA
GCGCGGCTATCGTGGCTGGCCACGACGGGCGTTCCTTGCGCAGCTGTGCTCGACGTTGTCACTGAAGCGG
GAAGGGACTGGCTGCTATTGGGCGAAGTGCCGGGGCAGGATCTCCTGTCATCTCACCTTGCTCCTGCCGA
GAAAGTATCCATCATGGCTGATGCAATGCGGCGGCTGCATACGCTTGATCCGGCTACCTGCCCATTCGAC
CACCAAGCGAAACATCGCATCGAGCGAGCACGTACTCGGATGGAAGCCGGTCTTGTCGATCAGGATGATC
TGGACGAAGAGCATCAGGGGCTCGCGCCAGCCGAACTGTTCGCCAGGCTCAAGGCGCGCATGCCCGACGG
CGAGGATCTCGTCGTGACCCATGGCGATGCCTGCTTGCCGAATATCATGGTGGAAAATGGCCGCTTTTCT
GGATTCATCGACTGTGGCCGGCTGGGTGTGGCGGACCGCTATCAGGACATAGCGTTGGCTACCCGTGATA
TTGCTGAAGAGCTTGGCGGCGAATGGGCTGACCGCTTCCTCGTGCTTTACGGTATCGCCGCTCCCGATTC
GCAGCGCATCGCCTTCTATCGCCTTCTTGACGAGTTCTTCTGAGCGGGACTCTGGGGTTCGAAATGACCG
ACCAAGCGACGCCCAACCTGCCATCACGAGATTTCGATTCCACCGCCGCCTTCTATGAAAGGTTGGGCTT
CGGAATCGTTTTCCGGGACGCCGGCTGGATGATCCTCCAGCGCGGGGATCTCATGCTGGAGTTCTTCGCC
CACCCCAACTTGTTTATTGCAGCTTATAATGGTTACAAATAAAGCAATAGCATCACAAATTTCACAAATA
AAGCATTTTTTTCACTGCATTCTAGTTGTGGTTTGTCCAAACTCATCAATGTATCTTATCATGTCTGTAT
ACCGTCGACCTCTAGCTAGAGCTTGGCGTAATCATGGTCATAGCTGTTTCCTGTGTGAAATTGTTATCCG
CTCACAATTCCACACAACATACGAGCCGGAAGCATAAAGTGTAAAGCCTGGGGTGCCTAATGAGTGAGCT
AACTCACATTAATTGCGTTGCGCTCACTGCCCGCTTTCCAGTCGGGAAACCTGTCGTGCCAGCTGCATTA
ATGAATCGGCCAACGCGCGGGGAGAGGCGGTTTGCGTATTGGGCGCTCTTCCGCTTCCTCGCTCACTGAC
TCGCTGCGCTCGGTCGTTCGGCTGCGGCGAGCGGTATCAGCTCACTCAAAGGCGGTAATACGGTTATCCA
CAGAATCAGGGGATAACGCAGGAAAGAACATGTGAGCAAAAGGCCAGCAAAAGGCCAGGAACCGTAAAAA
GGCCGCGTTGCTGGCGTTTTTCCATAGGCTCCGCCCCCCTGACGAGCATCACAAAAATCGACGCTCAAGT
CAGAGGTGGCGAAACCCGACAGGACTATAAAGATACCAGGCGTTTCCCCCTGGAAGCTCCCTCGTGCGCT
CTCCTGTTCCGACCCTGCCGCTTACCGGATACCTGTCCGCCTTTCTCCCTTCGGGAAGCGTGGCGCTTTC
TCATAGCTCACGCTGTAGGTATCTCAGTTCGGTGTAGGTCGTTCGCTCCAAGCTGGGCTGTGTGCACGAA
CCCCCCGTTCAGCCCGACCGCTGCGCCTTATCCGGTAACTATCGTCTTGAGTCCAACCCGGTAAGACACG
ACTTATCGCCACTGGCAGCAGCCACTGGTAACAGGATTAGCAGAGCGAGGTATGTAGGCGGTGCTACAGA
GTTCTTGAAGTGGTGGCCTAACTACGGCTACACTAGAAGAACAGTATTTGGTATCTGCGCTCTGCTGAAG
CCAGTTACCTTCGGAAAAAGAGTTGGTAGCTCTTGATCCGGCAAACAAACCACCGCTGGTAGCGGTGGTT
TTTTTGTTTGCAAGCAGCAGATTACGCGCAGAAAAAAAGGATCTCAAGAAGATCCTTTGATCTTTTCTAC
GGGGTCTGACGCTCAGTGGAACGAAAACTCACGTTAAGGGATTTTGGTCATGAGATTATCAAAAAGGATC
TTCACCTAGATCCTTTTAAATTAAAAATGAAGTTTTAAATCAATCTAAAGTATATATGAGTAAACTTGGT
CTGACAGTTACCAATGCTTAATCAGTGAGGCACCTATCTCAGCGATCTGTCTATTTCGTTCATCCATAGT
TGCCTGACTCCCCGTCGTGTAGATAACTACGATACGGGAGGGCTTACCATCTGGCCCCAGTGCTGCAATG
ATACCGCGAGACCCACGCTCACCGGCTCCAGATTTATCAGCAATAAACCAGCCAGCCGGAAGGGCCGAGC
GCAGAAGTGGTCCTGCAACTTTATCCGCCTCCATCCAGTCTATTAATTGTTGCCGGGAAGCTAGAGTAAG
TAGTTCGCCAGTTAATAGTTTGCGCAACGTTGTTGCCATTGCTACAGGCATCGTGGTGTCACGCTCGTCG
TTTGGTATGGCTTCATTCAGCTCCGGTTCCCAACGATCAAGGCGAGTTACATGATCCCCCATGTTGTGCA
AAAAAGCGGTTAGCTCCTTCGGTCCTCCGATCGTTGTCAGAAGTAAGTTGGCCGCAGTGTTATCACTCAT
GGTTATGGCAGCACTGCATAATTCTCTTACTGTCATGCCATCCGTAAGATGCTTTTCTGTGACTGGTGAG
TACTCAACCAAGTCATTCTGAGAATAGTGTATGCGGCGACCGAGTTGCTCTTGCCCGGCGTCAATACGGG
ATAATACCGCGCCACATAGCAGAACTTTAAAAGTGCTCATCATTGGAAAACGTTCTTCGGGGCGAAAACT
CTCAAGGATCTTACCGCTGTTGAGATCCAGTTCGATGTAACCCACTCGTGCACCCAACTGATCTTCAGCA
TCTTTTACTTTCACCAGCGTTTCTGGGTGAGCAAAAACAGGAAGGCAAAATGCCGCAAAAAAGGGAATAA
GGGCGACACGGAAATGTTGAATACTCATACTCTTCCTTTTTCAATATTATTGAAGCATTTATCAGGGTTA
TTGTCTCATGAGCGGATACATATTTGAATGTATTTAGAAAAATAAACAAATAGGGGTTCCGCGCACATTT
CCCCGAAAAGTGCCACCTGACGTCGACGGATCGGGAGATCTCCCGATCCCCTATGGTGCACTCTCAGTAC
AATCTGCTCTGATGCCGCATAGTTAAGCCAGTATCTGCTCCCTGCTTGTGTGTTGGAGGTCGCTGAGTAG
TGCGCGAGCAAAATTTAAGCTACAACAAGGCAAGGCTTGACCGACAATTGCATGAAGAATCTGCTTAGGG
TTAGGCGTTTTGCGCTGCTTCGCGATGTACGGGCCAGATATACGCGTT
Features (pLannotate 1.2.2; 22 found; start..end, strand, type, name):
      1..380     +  enhancer       CMV enhancer: human cytomegalovirus immediate early enhancer
    381..584     +  promoter       CMV promoter: human cytomegalovirus (CMV) immediate early promoter
    580..613     +  LTR            5' LTR (truncated) (fragment): truncated 5' long terminal repeat (LTR) from HIV-1
    629..647     +  promoter       T7 promoter: promoter for bacteriophage T7 RNA polymerase
    685..924     +  CDS            Superfolder GFP (fragment): Superfolder GFP is a basic (constitutively fluorescent) green fluorescent protein published in 2005, derived from Aequorea victoria. It is reported to be a very rapidly-maturing weak dimer.
   1138..1725    +  CDS            Superfolder GFP (fragment): Superfolder GFP is a basic (constitutively fluorescent) green fluorescent protein published in 2005, derived from Aequorea victoria. It is reported to be a very rapidly-maturing weak dimer.
   1801..2508    +  CDS            mCherry: mCherry is a basic (constitutively fluorescent) red fluorescent protein published in 2004, derived from Discosoma sp.. It is reported to be a very rapidly-maturing monomer with low acid sensitivity.
   2549..2773    +  polyA_signal   bGH poly(A) signal: bovine growth hormone polyadenylation signal
   2777..2798    +  promoter       SV40 promoter (fragment): SV40 enhancer and early promoter
   2819..3247    +  rep_origin     f1 ori (sequence partly withheld): f1 bacteriophage origin of replication; arrow indicates direction of (+) strand synthesis
   3261..3590    +  promoter       SV40 promoter: SV40 enhancer and early promoter
   3657..4448    +  CDS            neo: KKA2_KLEPN - Also known as kan, nptII. Experimental evidence at protein level: Swiss-Prot protein existence level 1. Resistance to kanamycin, neomycin, paromomycin, ribostamycin, butirosin and gentamicin B. From Klebsiella pneumoniae.
   4472..4630    +  CDS            ble (fragment): BLE_KLEPN - Experimental evidence at protein level: Swiss-Prot protein existence level 1. Binding protein with a strong affinity to the bleomycin family of antibiotics. Binds to CL990; an antimitotic-antibiotic compound. From Klebsiella pneumoniae.
   4625..4746    +  polyA_signal   SV40 poly(A) signal: SV40 polyadenylation signal
   4819..4835    -  protein_bind   lac operator: The lac repressor binds to the lac operator to inhibit transcription in E. coli. This inhibition can be relieved by adding lactose or isopropyl-β-D-thiogalactopyranoside (IPTG). lac repressor encoded by lacI
   4843..4873    -  promoter       lac promoter: promoter for the E. coli lac operon
   4888..4909    -  protein_bind   CAP binding site: CAP binding activates transcription in the presence of cAMP. E. coli catabolite activator protein
   4922..5014    -  CDS            lacI (fragment): lac repressor; lacI; The lac repressor binds to the lac operator to inhibit transcription in E. coli. This inhibition can be relieved by adding lactose or isopropyl-β-D-thiogalactopyranoside (IPTG).
   5197..5785    -  rep_origin     ori: high-copy-number ColE1/pMB1/pBR322/pUC origin of replication
   5956..6816    -  CDS            AmpR: β-lactamase; bla; confers resistance to ampicillin, carbenicillin, and related antibiotics
   6817..6921    -  promoter       AmpR promoter: bla
   6980..7032    -  misc_feature   bom (fragment): basis of mobility region from pBR322
