[The description below was written by a language model from this plasmid's Addgene catalogue record and pLannotate feature annotations shown in this document.]
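Description:
PCDNA3-FlipGFP(Casp3 cleavage seq) T2A mCherry is a mammalian expression plasmid of about 7.2 kb built on a pcDNA3.1-type backbone. It is propagated in E. coli through a high-copy ColE1/pUC-type origin and selected with ampicillin via the β-lactamase gene. An f1 origin is also present. For mammalian cells, an SV40 early promoter drives a neomycin phosphotransferase gene followed by an SV40 polyadenylation signal, which would allow G418 selection of stable transfectants. Small annotated fragments (a truncated HIV-1 LTR, ble, lacI, bom and lac promoter/operator elements) appear to be backbone remnants or short sequence matches rather than functional parts of the design.

The payload is a single synthetic open reading frame under the CMV immediate-early enhancer and promoter, terminated by the bovine growth hormone poly(A) signal. A T7 promoter sits just upstream of the coding region. The feature table detects two separate superfolder-GFP-like segments, consistent with the rearranged GFP architecture of FlipGFP. In this reporter, as the associated publication title indicates, a GFP beta strand is flipped so that the protein is non-fluorescent until a protease cuts it. Here the embedded site is a caspase-3 cleavage sequence, although the automated annotation does not mark it or the T2A peptide. The T2A element separates the sensor from a downstream mCherry, so both are produced from one transcript as separate proteins, and the constitutive red signal can identify expressing cells and normalise the green signal. The construct is used as a fluorogenic reporter of caspase-3 activity for imaging apoptosis in mammalian cells.
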