Addgene plasmid #124428: PCDNA3-FlipGFP(Casp3 cleavage seq) T2A mCherry
Purpose: Expresses FlipGFP (caspase-3 cleavage sequence) and T2A mCherry in mammalian cells
Depositing lab: Xiaokun Shu. Depositing organization: University of California, San Francisco (UCSF). Publication: Designing a green fluorogenic protease reporter by flipping a beta strand of GFP for imaging apoptosis in animals. Zhang Q, Schepis A, Huang H, Yang J, Ma W, Torra J, Zhang SQ, Yang L, Wu H, Nonell S, Dong Z, Kornberg TB, Coughlin SR, Shu X. J Am Chem Soc. 2019 Mar 1. doi: 10.1021/jacs.8b13042. PubMed 30821975.
Backbone
  Vector backbone: pcDNA3.1
  Vector type: Mammalian Expression
Growth in bacteria
  Bacterial resistance: Ampicillin, 100 μg/mL
  Growth temperature: 37°C
  Growth strain: DH5alpha
  Copy number: Unknown
Gene/Insert
  Gene/Insert name: FlipGFP(Casp3 cleavage seq) T2A mCherry
  Species: Synthetic
Terms and licenses: Academic/Nonprofit Terms; Industry Terms: Not Available to Industry
How to cite: PCDNA3-FlipGFP(Casp3 cleavage seq) T2A mCherry was a gift from Xiaokun Shu (Addgene plasmid # 124428 ; http://n2t.net/addgene:124428 ; RRID:Addgene_124428)
