>Addgene plasmid #124428 | PCDNA3-FlipGFP(Casp3 cleavage seq) T2A mCherry | depositor partial sequence | sequence record 237436 | PCDNA3-FlipGFP(Casp3 cleavage seq) T2A mCherry sequence 7183 bps
GACGGATCGGGAGATCTCCCGATCCCCTATGGTGCACTCTCAGTACAATCTGCTCTGATGCCGCATAGTT
AAGCCAGTATCTGCTCCCTGCTTGTGTGTTGGAGGTCGCTGAGTAGTGCGCGAGCAAAATTTAAGCTACA
ACAAGGCAAGGCTTGACCGACAATTGCATGAAGAATCTGCTTAGGGTTAGGCGTTTTGCGCTGCTTCGCG
ATGTACGGGCCAGATATACGCGTTGACATTGATTATTGACTAGTTATTAATAGTAATCAATTACGGGGTC
ATTAGTTCATAGCCCATATATGGAGTTCCGCGTTACATAACTTACGGTAAATGGCCCGCCTGGCTGACCG
CCCAACGACCCCCGCCCATTGACGTCAATAATGACGTATGTTCCCATAGTAACGCCAATAGGGACTTTCC
ATTGACGTCAATGGGTGGAGTATTTACGGTAAACTGCCCACTTGGCAGTACATCAAGTGTATCATATGCC
AAGTACGCCCCCTATTGACGTCAATGACGGTAAATGGCCCGCCTGGCATTATGCCCAGTACATGACCTTA
TGGGACTTTCCTACTTGGCAGTACATCTACGTATTAGTCATCGCTATTACCATGGTGATGCGGTTTTGGC
AGTACATCAATGGGCGTGGATAGCGGTTTGACTCACGGGGATTTCCAAGTCTCCACCCCATTGACGTCAA
TGGGAGTTTGTTTTGGCACCAAAATCAACGGGACTTTCCAAAATGTCGTAACAACTCCGCCCCATTGACG
CAAATGGGCGGTAGGCGTGTACGGTGGGAGGTCTATATAAGCAGAGCTCTCTGGCTAACTAGAGAACCCA
CTGCTTACTGGCTTATCGAAATTAATACGACTCACTATAGGGAGACCCAAGCTGGCTAGCGCCACCATGG
ACCTGCCTGACGACCACTACCTGTCCACCCAGACCATCCTGTCCAAGGACCTGAACTCCGGACTCAGATC
TGGCAGCGGTCTCGAGATGGAAGTTAGCGCTCTGGAAAAAGAAGTGTCTGCACTCGAGAAAGAAGTAAGT
GCCCTTGAGAAGGAGGTGTCCGCACTCGAGAAGGAGGTCAGCGCCCTGGAAAAGGAAAAGCGAGACCATA
TGGTTTTGCTTGAGTATGTTACAGCGGCTGGCATTACCGATGCATCAGGTGATGAAGTTGATGGTGGCGG
TGGCAAGGTGTCCGCCCTGAAGGAAAAAGTAAGCGCACTGAAAGAAAAGGTGAGCGCGCTGAAGGAGAAA
GTGAGCGCCCTGAAAGAGAAAGTCTCTGCCCTTAAGGAGGATATCGAGGGCAGAGGAAGTCTGCTAACAT
GCGGTGACGTCGAGGAGAATCCTGGCCCAAAGCTTGCCACCATGCGCAAAGGCGAAGAACTGTTTACCGG
CATTGTGCCGATTCTGGTGGAACTGGATGGCGATGTGAACGGCCATAAATTTTTTGTGCGCGGCGAAGGC
GAAGGCGATGCGACCATTGGCAAACTGAGCCTGAAATTTATTTGCACCACCGGCAAACTGCCGGTGCCGT
GGCCGACCCTGGTGACCACCCTGACCTATGGCGTGCAGTGCTTTAGCCGCTATCCGGATCATATGAAACG
CCATGATTTTTTTAAAAGCGCGATGCCGGAAGGCTATGTGCAGGAACGCACCATTTATTTTAAAGATGAT
GGCACCTATAAAACCCGCGCGGAAGTGAAATTTGAAGGCGATACCCTGGTGAACCGCATTGAACTGAAAG
GCATTGATTTTAAAGAAGATGGCAACATTCTGGGCCATAAACTGGAATATAACTTTAACAGCCATAAAGT
GTATATTACCGCGGATAAACAGAACAACGGCATTAAAGCGAACTTTACCATTCGCCATAACGTGGAAGAT
GGCAGCGTGCAGCTGGCGGATCATTATCAGCAGAACACCCCGATTGGCGATGGCCCGGTTCTTCTTCCTG
GCGGCCGCTCTAGAGAGGGCAGAGGAAGTCTGCTAACATGCGGTGACGTCGAGGAGAATCCTGGCCCAGA
ATTGATGGTGAGCAAGGGCGAGGAGGATAACATGGCCATCATCAAGGAGTTCATGCGCTTCAAGGTGCAC
ATGGAGGGCTCCGTGAACGGCCACGAGTTCGAGATCGAGGGCGAGGGCGAGGGCCGCCCCTACGAGGGCA
CCCAGACCGCCAAGCTGAAGGTGACCAAGGGTGGCCCCCTGCCCTTCGCCTGGGACATCCTGTCCCCTCA
GTTCATGTACGGCTCCAAGGCCTACGTGAAGCACCCCGCCGACATCCCCGACTACTTGAAGCTGTCCTTC
CCCGAGGGCTTCAAGTGGGAGCGCGTGATGAACTTCGAGGACGGCGGCGTGGTGACCGTGACCCAGGACT
CCTCCCTGCAGGACGGCGAGTTCATCTACAAGGTGAAGCTGCGCGGCACCAACTTCCCCTCCGACGGCCC
CGTAATGCAGAAGAAGACCATGGGCTGGGAGGCCTCCTCCGAGCGGATGTACCCCGAGGACGGCGCCCTG
AAGGGCGAGATCAAGCAGAGGCTGAAGCTGAAGGACGGCGGCCACTACGACGCTGAGGTCAAGACCACCT
ACAAGGCCAAGAAGCCCGTGCAGCTGCCCGGCGCCTACAACGTCAACATCAAGTTGGACATCACCTCCCA
CAACGAGGACTACACCATCGTGGAACAGTACGAACGCGCCGAGGGCCGCCACTCCACCGGCGGCATGGAC
GAGCTGTACAAGTAATCTAGAGGGCCCGTTTAAACCCGCTGATCAGCCTCGACTGTGCCTTCTAGTTGCC
AGCCATCTGTTGTTTGCCCCTCCCCCGTGCCTTCCTTGACCCTGGAAGGTGCCACTCCCACTGTCCTTTC
CTAATAAAATGAGGAAATTGCATCGCATTGTCTGAGTAGGTGTCATTCTATTCTGGGGGGTGGGGTGGGG
CAGGACAGCAAGGGGGAGGATTGGGAAGACAATAGCAGGCATGCTGGGGATGCGGTGGGCTCTATGGCTT
CTGAGGCGGAAAGAACCAGCTGGGGCTCTAGGGGGTATCCCC
[124 nt withheld, positions 3053-3176]
C
[91 nt withheld, positions 3178-3268]
A
[49 nt withheld, positions 3270-3318]
CCTTTGACGTTGGAGTCCACGTTCTTT
[37 nt withheld, positions 3346-3382]
ACCCTATCTCGGTCTATTCTTTTGATTTATAAGGGATTTTGCCGATTTCGGCCTATTGGTTAAAAAATGA
GCTGATTTAACAAAAATTTAACGCGAATTAATTCTGTGGAATGTGTGTCAGTTAGGGTGTGGAAAGTCCC
CAGGCTCCCCAGCAGGCAGAAGTATGCAAAGCATGCATCTCAATTAGTCAGCAACCAGGTGTGGAAAGTC
CCCAGGCTCCCCAGCAGGCAGAAGTATGCAAAGCATGCATCTCAATTAGTCAGCAACCATAGTCCCGCCC
CTAACTCCGCCCATCCCGCCCCTAACTCCGCCCAGTTCCGCCCATTCTCCGCCCCATGGCTGACTAATTT
TTTTTATTTATGCAGAGGCCGAGGCCGCCTCTGCCTCTGAGCTATTCCAGAAGTAGTGAGGAGGCTTTTT
TGGAGGCCTAGGCTTTTGCAAAAAGCTCCCGGGAGCTTGTATATCCATTTTCGGATCTGATCAAGAGACA
GGATGAGGATCGTTTCGCATGATTGAACAAGATGGATTGCACGCAGGTTCTCCGGCCGCTTGGGTGGAGA
GGCTATTCGGCTATGACTGGGCACAACAGACAATCGGCTGCTCTGATGCCGCCGTGTTCCGGCTGTCAGC
GCAGGGGCGCCCGGTTCTTTTTGTCAAGACCGACCTGTCCGGTGCCCTGAATGAACTGCAGGACGAGGCA
GCGCGGCTATCGTGGCTGGCCACGACGGGCGTTCCTTGCGCAGCTGTGCTCGACGTTGTCACTGAAGCGG
GAAGGGACTGGCTGCTATTGGGCGAAGTGCCGGGGCAGGATCTCCTGTCATCTCACCTTGCTCCTGCCGA
GAAAGTATCCATCATGGCTGATGCAATGCGGCGGCTGCATACGCTTGATCCGGCTACCTGCCCATTCGAC
CACCAAGCGAAACATCGCATCGAGCGAGCACGTACTCGGATGGAAGCCGGTCTTGTCGATCAGGATGATC
TGGACGAAGAGCATCAGGGGCTCGCGCCAGCCGAACTGTTCGCCAGGCTCAAGGCGCGCATGCCCGACGG
CGAGGATCTCGTCGTGACCCATGGCGATGCCTGCTTGCCGAATATCATGGTGGAAAATGGCCGCTTTTCT
GGATTCATCGACTGTGGCCGGCTGGGTGTGGCGGACCGCTATCAGGACATAGCGTTGGCTACCCGTGATA
TTGCTGAAGAGCTTGGCGGCGAATGGGCTGACCGCTTCCTCGTGCTTTACGGTATCGCCGCTCCCGATTC
GCAGCGCATCGCCTTCTATCGCCTTCTTGACGAGTTCTTCTGAGCGGGACTCTGGGGTTCGAAATGACCG
ACCAAGCGACGCCCAACCTGCCATCACGAGATTTCGATTCCACCGCCGCCTTCTATGAAAGGTTGGGCTT
CGGAATCGTTTTCCGGGACGCCGGCTGGATGATCCTCCAGCGCGGGGATCTCATGCTGGAGTTCTTCGCC
CACCCCAACTTGTTTATTGCAGCTTATAATGGTTACAAATAAAGCAATAGCATCACAAATTTCACAAATA
AAGCATTTTTTTCACTGCATTCTAGTTGTGGTTTGTCCAAACTCATCAATGTATCTTATCATGTCTGTAT
ACCGTCGACCTCTAGCTAGAGCTTGGCGTAATCATGGTCATAGCTGTTTCCTGTGTGAAATTGTTATCCG
CTCACAATTCCACACAACATACGAGCCGGAAGCATAAAGTGTAAAGCCTGGGGTGCCTAATGAGTGAGCT
AACTCACATTAATTGCGTTGCGCTCACTGCCCGCTTTCCAGTCGGGAAACCTGTCGTGCCAGCTGCATTA
ATGAATCGGCCAACGCGCGGGGAGAGGCGGTTTGCGTATTGGGCGCTCTTCCGCTTCCTCGCTCACTGAC
TCGCTGCGCTCGGTCGTTCGGCTGCGGCGAGCGGTATCAGCTCACTCAAAGGCGGTAATACGGTTATCCA
CAGAATCAGGGGATAACGCAGGAAAGAACATGTGAGCAAAAGGCCAGCAAAAGGCCAGGAACCGTAAAAA
GGCCGCGTTGCTGGCGTTTTTCCATAGGCTCCGCCCCCCTGACGAGCATCACAAAAATCGACGCTCAAGT
CAGAGGTGGCGAAACCCGACAGGACTATAAAGATACCAGGCGTTTCCCCCTGGAAGCTCCCTCGTGCGCT
CTCCTGTTCCGACCCTGCCGCTTACCGGATACCTGTCCGCCTTTCTCCCTTCGGGAAGCGTGGCGCTTTC
TCATAGCTCACGCTGTAGGTATCTCAGTTCGGTGTAGGTCGTTCGCTCCAAGCTGGGCTGTGTGCACGAA
CCCCCCGTTCAGCCCGACCGCTGCGCCTTATCCGGTAACTATCGTCTTGAGTCCAACCCGGTAAGACACG
ACTTATCGCCACTGGCAGCAGCCACTGGTAACAGGATTAGCAGAGCGAGGTATGTAGGCGGTGCTACAGA
GTTCTTGAAGTGGTGGCCTAACTACGGCTACACTAGAAGAACAGTATTTGGTATCTGCGCTCTGCTGAAG
CCAGTTACCTTCGGAAAAAGAGTTGGTAGCTCTTGATCCGGCAAACAAACCACCGCTGGTAGCGGTTTTT
TTGTTTGCAAGCAGCAGATTACGCGCAGAAAAAAAGGATCTCAAGAAGATCCTTTGATCTTTTCTACGGG
GTCTGACGCTCAGTGGAACGAAAACTCACGTTAAGGGATTTTGGTCATGAGATTATCAAAAAGGATCTTC
ACCTAGATCCTTTTAAATTAAAAATGAAGTTTTAAATCAATCTAAAGTATATATGAGTAAACTTGGTCTG
ACAGTTACCAATGCTTAATCAGTGAGGCACCTATCTCAGCGATCTGTCTATTTCGTTCATCCATAGTTGC
CTGACTCCCCGTCGTGTAGATAACTACGATACGGGAGGGCTTACCATCTGGCCCCAGTGCTGCAATGATA
CCGCGAGACCCACGCTCACCGGCTCCAGATTTATCAGCAATAAACCAGCCAGCCGGAAGGGCCGAGCGCA
GAAGTGGTCCTGCAACTTTATCCGCCTCCATCCAGTCTATTAATTGTTGCCGGGAAGCTAGAGTAAGTAG
TTCGCCAGTTAATAGTTTGCGCAACGTTGTTGCCATTGCTACAGGCATCGTGGTGTCACGCTCGTCGTTT
GGTATGGCTTCATTCAGCTCCGGTTCCCAACGATCAAGGCGAGTTACATGATCCCCCATGTTGTGCAAAA
AAGCGGTTAGCTCCTTCGGTCCTCCGATCGTTGTCAGAAGTAAGTTGGCCGCAGTGTTATCACTCATGGT
TATGGCAGCACTGCATAATTCTCTTACTGTCATGCCATCCGTAAGATGCTTTTCTGTGACTGGTGAGTAC
TCAACCAAGTCATTCTGAGAATAGTGTATGCGGCGACCGAGTTGCTCTTGCCCGGCGTCAATACGGGATA
ATACCGCGCCACATAGCAGAACTTTAAAAGTGCTCATCATTGGAAAACGTTCTTCGGGGCGAAAACTCTC
AAGGATCTTACCGCTGTTGAGATCCAGTTCGATGTAACCCACTCGTGCACCCAACTGATCTTCAGCATCT
TTTACTTTCACCAGCGTTTCTGGGTGAGCAAAAACAGGAAGGCAAAATGCCGCAAAAAAGGGAATAAGGG
CGACACGGAAATGTTGAATACTCATACTCTTCCTTTTTCAATATTATTGAAGCATTTATCAGGGTTATTG
TCTCATGAGCGGATACATATTTGAATGTATTTAGAAAAATAAACAAATAGGGGTTCCGCGCACATTTCCC
CGAAAAGTGCCACCTGACGTC
